Addgene plasmid #22670: pNeo-B.IRES-YFP
Depositing lab: Robert Benezra. Depositing organization: Memorial Sloan-Kettering Cancer Center. Publication: High levels of Id1 expression define B1 type adult neural stem cells. Nam HS, Benezra R. Cell Stem Cell. 2009 Nov 6. 5(5):515-26. 10.1016/j.stem.2009.08.017 PubMed 19896442.
Backbone
  Vector backbone: pcDNA3
  Vector type: Mammalian Expression
  Selectable markers: Neomycin (select with G418)
Growth in bacteria
  Bacterial resistance: Ampicillin, 100 μg/mL
  Growth temperature: 37°C
  Growth strain: DH5alpha
  Copy number: High Copy
Gene/Insert
  Gene/Insert name: NeoR
  Tag / fusion protein: B.IRES-Venus (C terminal on backbone)
  Cloning method: Restriction Enzyme; 5′ cloning site BamH1 (not destroyed); 3′ cloning site EcoR1 (not destroyed)
  Sequencing primers: 5′ T7; 3′ Sp6
Resource information
  A portion of this plasmid was derived from a plasmid made by: The IRES in this plasmid, “BICEP IRES” was purchased from Sigma.
Terms and licenses: Academic/Nonprofit Terms; Industry Terms: Not Available to Industry
How to cite: pNeo-B.IRES-YFP was a gift from Robert Benezra (Addgene plasmid # 22670 ; http://n2t.net/addgene:22670 ; RRID:Addgene_22670)
