[The description below was written by a language model from this plasmid's Addgene catalogue record and pLannotate feature annotations shown in this document.]
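Description:
pNeo-B.IRES-YFP is a mammalian expression plasmid of about 7.5 kb built on the pcDNA3 backbone. It is propagated in E. coli as a high-copy plasmid through a ColE1/pUC-type origin and selected with ampicillin via the β-lactamase gene. An f1 origin is also present, which allows single-stranded DNA production. As in the parent vector, a separate SV40 early promoter drives a neomycin phosphotransferase gene followed by the SV40 polyadenylation signal, providing G418 selection of transfected mammalian cells.

The payload is a bicistronic cassette under the human CMV immediate-early enhancer and promoter. The first cistron is a NeoR/KanR coding sequence cloned between BamHI and EcoRI sites. It is followed by an internal ribosome entry site and then the fast-maturing yellow fluorescent protein Venus, with the bovine growth hormone polyadenylation signal terminating the transcript. The record describes the IRES as a commercially sourced "BICEP" IRES, and the annotation software matches it to the encephalomyocarditis virus IRES. Because the IRES permits cap-independent translation of the downstream reading frame, Venus is made as a separate protein from the same mRNA rather than as a true fusion, despite being listed in the tag field. The plasmid therefore carries two copies of the neomycin resistance gene, one in the CMV cassette and one in the backbone. T7 and SP6 promoters flank the cassette and serve as sequencing primer sites. The short HIV-1 LTR and ble matches in the feature table are fragment hits, probably incidental.

The record does not state a specific purpose. The layout suggests a test or control construct for linking expression of an upstream gene to yellow fluorescence, and the associated publication concerns Id1 expression in adult neural stem cells.
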