Features (pLannotate 1.2.2; 23 found; start..end, strand, type, name):
      1..380     +  enhancer       CMV enhancer: human cytomegalovirus immediate early enhancer
    381..584     +  promoter       CMV promoter: human cytomegalovirus (CMV) immediate early promoter
    580..613     +  LTR            5' LTR (truncated) (fragment): truncated 5' long terminal repeat (LTR) from HIV-1
    629..647     +  promoter       T7 promoter: promoter for bacteriophage T7 RNA polymerase
    682..1485    +  CDS            NeoR/KanR: aminoglycoside phosphotransferase from Tn5; aph(3')-II (or nptII); confers resistance to neomycin, kanamycin, and G418 (Geneticin®)
   1621..2083    +  misc_feature   IRES: internal ribosome entry site (IRES) of the encephalomyocarditis virus (EMCV)
   2119..2838    +  CDS            Venus: yellow fluorescent protein (YFP) with fast and efficient maturation (Nagai et al., 2002) mammalian codon-optimized
   2854..2872    -  promoter       SP6 promoter: promoter for bacteriophage SP6 RNA polymerase
   2898..3122    +  polyA_signal   bGH poly(A) signal: bovine growth hormone polyadenylation signal
   3126..3147    +  promoter       SV40 promoter (fragment): SV40 enhancer and early promoter
   3168..3596    +  rep_origin     f1 ori (sequence partly withheld): f1 bacteriophage origin of replication; arrow indicates direction of (+) strand synthesis
   3610..3939    +  promoter       SV40 promoter: SV40 enhancer and early promoter
   4006..4797    +  CDS            neo: KKA2_KLEPN - Also known as kan, nptII. Experimental evidence at protein level: Swiss-Prot protein existence level 1. Resistance to kanamycin, neomycin, paromomycin, ribostamycin, butirosin and gentamicin B. From Klebsiella pneumoniae.
   4821..4979    +  CDS            ble (fragment): BLE_KLEPN - Experimental evidence at protein level: Swiss-Prot protein existence level 1. Binding protein with a strong affinity to the bleomycin family of antibiotics. Binds to CL990; an antimitotic-antibiotic compound. From Klebsiella pneumoniae.
   4974..5095    +  polyA_signal   SV40 poly(A) signal: SV40 polyadenylation signal
   5168..5184    -  protein_bind   lac operator: The lac repressor binds to the lac operator to inhibit transcription in E. coli. This inhibition can be relieved by adding lactose or isopropyl-β-D-thiogalactopyranoside (IPTG). lac repressor encoded by lacI
   5192..5222    -  promoter       lac promoter: promoter for the E. coli lac operon
   5237..5258    -  protein_bind   CAP binding site: CAP binding activates transcription in the presence of cAMP. E. coli catabolite activator protein
   5271..5363    -  CDS            lacI (fragment): lac repressor; lacI; The lac repressor binds to the lac operator to inhibit transcription in E. coli. This inhibition can be relieved by adding lactose or isopropyl-β-D-thiogalactopyranoside (IPTG).
   5546..6134    -  rep_origin     ori: high-copy-number ColE1/pMB1/pBR322/pUC origin of replication
   6305..7165    -  CDS            AmpR: β-lactamase; bla; confers resistance to ampicillin, carbenicillin, and related antibiotics
   7166..7270    -  promoter       AmpR promoter: bla
   7329..7381    -  misc_feature   bom (fragment): basis of mobility region from pBR322
>Addgene plasmid #22670 | pNeo-B.IRES-YFP | addgene full sequence | sequence record 324641 | Addgene NGS Result
GACATTGATTATTGACTAGTTATTAATAGTAATCAATTACGGGGTCATTAGTTCATAGCCCATATATGGA
GTTCCGCGTTACATAACTTACGGTAAATGGCCCGCCTGGCTGACCGCCCAACGACCCCCGCCCATTGACG
TCAATAATGACGTATGTTCCCATAGTAACGCCAATAGGGACTTTCCATTGACGTCAATGGGTGGAGTATT
TACGGTAAACTGCCCACTTGGCAGTACATCAAGTGTATCATATGCCAAGTACGCCCCCTATTGACGTCAA
TGACGGTAAATGGCCCGCCTGGCATTATGCCCAGTACATGACCTTATGGGACTTTCCTACTTGGCAGTAC
ATCTACGTATTAGTCATCGCTATTACCATGGTGATGCGGTTTTGGCAGTACATCAATGGGCGTGGATAGC
GGTTTGACTCACGGGGATTTCCAAGTCTCCACCCCATTGACGTCAATGGGAGTTTGTTTTGGCACCAAAA
TCAACGGGACTTTCCAAAATGTCGTAACAACTCCGCCCCATTGACGCAAATGGGCGGTAGGCGTGTACGG
TGGGAGGTCTATATAAGCAGAGCTCTCTGGCTAACTAGAGAACCCACTGCTTACTGGCTTATCGAAATTA
ATACGACTCACTATAGGGAGACCCAAGCTTGGTACCGAGCTCGGATCCACCATGGGATCGGCCATTGAAC
AAGATGGATTGCACGCAGGTTCTCCGGCCGCTTGGGTGGAGAGGCTATTCGGCTATGACTGGGCACAACA
GACAATCGGCTGCTCTGATGCCGCCGTGTTCCGGCTGTCAGCGCAGGGGCGCCCGGTTCTTTTTGTCAAG
ACCGACCTGTCCGGTGCCCTGAATGAACTGCAGGACGAGGCAGCGCGGCTATCGTGGCTGGCCACGACGG
GCGTTCCTTGCGCAGCTGTGCTCGACGTTGTCACTGAAGCGGGAAGGGACTGGCTGCTATTGGGCGAAGT
GCCGGGGCAGGATCTCCTGTCATCTCACCTTGCTCCTGCCGAGAAAGTATCCATCATGGCTGATGCAATG
CGGCGGCTGCATACGCTTGATCCGGCTACCTGCCCATTCGACCACCAAGCGAAACATCGCATCGAGCGAG
CACGTACTCGGATGGAAGCCGGTCTTGTCGATCAGGATGATCTGGACGAAGAGCATCAGGGGCTCGCGCC
AGCCGAACTGTTCGCCAGGCTCAAGGCGCGCATGCCCGACGGCGATGATCTCGTCGTGACCCATGGCGAT
GCCTGCTTGCCGAATATCATGGTGGAAAATGGCCGCTTTTCTGGATTCATCGACTGTGGCCGGCTGGGTG
TGGCGGACCGCTATCAGGACATAGCGTTGGCTACCCGTGATATTGCTGAAGAGCTTGGCGGCGAATGGGC
TGACCGCTTCCTCGTGCTTTACGGTATCGCCGCTCCCGATTCGCAGCGCATCGCCTTCTATCGCCTTCTT
GACGAGTTCTTCTGAGAATTCCTCTAGGGCGGCCAATTCCGCCCCTCTCCCCCCCCCCCCTAACGTTACT
GGCCGAAGCCGCTTGGAATAAGGCCGGTGTGCGTTTGTCTATATGTTATTTTCCACCATATTGCCGTCTT
TTGGCAATGTGAGGGCCCGGAAACCTGGCCCTGTCTTCTTGACGAGCATTCCTAGGGGTCTTTCCCCTCT
CGCCAAAGGAATGCAAGGTCTGTTGAATGTCGTGAAGGAAGCAGTTCCTCTGGAAGCTTCTTGAAGACAA
ACAACGTCTGTAGCGACCCTTTGCAGGCAGCGGAACCCCCCACCTGGCGACAGGTGCCTCTGCGGCCAAA
AGCCACGTGTATAAGATACACCTGCAAAGGCGGCACAACCCCAGTGCCACGTTGTGAGTTGGATAGTTGT
GGAAAGAGTCAAATGGCTCTCCTCAAGCGTATTCAACAAGGGGCTGAAGGATGCCCAGAAGGTACCCCAT
TGTATGGGATCTGATCTGGGGCCTCGGTGCACATGCTTTACATGTGTTTAGTCGAGGTTAAAAAAACGTC
TAGGCCCCCCGAACCACGGGGACGTGGTTTTCCTTTGAAAAACACGATGATAAGCTTGCCACAACCCGGG
ATAATTCCTGCAGCCAATATGGTGAGCAAGGGCGAGGAGCTGTTCACCGGGGTGGTGCCCATCCTGGTCG
AGCTGGACGGCGACGTAAACGGCCACAAGTTCAGCGTGTCCGGCGAGGGCGAGGGCGATGCCACCTACGG
CAAGCTGACCCTGAAGCTGATCTGCACCACCGGCAAGCTGCCCGTGCCCTGGCCCACCCTCGTGACCACC
CTGGGCTACGGCCTGCAGTGCTTCGCCCGCTACCCCGACCACATGAAGCAGCACGACTTCTTCAAGTCCG
CCATGCCCGAAGGCTACGTCCAGGAGCGCACCATCTTCTTCAAGGACGACGGCAACTACAAGACCCGCGC
CGAGGTGAAGTTCGAGGGCGACACCCTGGTGAACCGCATCGAGCTGAAGGGCATCGACTTCAAGGAGGAC
GGCAACATCCTGGGGCACAAGCTGGAGTACAACTACAACAGCCACAACGTCTATATCACCGCCGACAAGC
AGAAGAACGGCATCAAGGCCAACTTCAAGATCCGCCACAACATCGAGGACGGCGGCGTGCAGCTCGCCGA
CCACTACCAGCAGAACACCCCCATCGGCGACGGCCCCGTGCTGCTGCCCGACAACCACTACCTGAGCTAC
CAGTCCGCCCTGAGCAAAGACCCCAACGAGAAGCGCGATCACATGGTCCTGCTGGAGTTCGTGACCGCCG
CCGGGATCACTCTCGGCATGGACGAGCTGTACAAGTAATCTAGAGGGCCCTATTCTATAGTGTCACCTAA
ATGCTAGAGCTCGCTGATCAGCCTCGACTGTGCCTTCTAGTTGCCAGCCATCTGTTGTTTGCCCCTCCCC
CGTGCCTTCCTTGACCCTGGAAGGTGCCACTCCCACTGTCCTTTCCTAATAAAATGAGGAAATTGCATCG
CATTGTCTGAGTAGGTGTCATTCTATTCTGGGGGGTGGGGTGGGGCAGGACAGCAAGGGGGAGGATTGGG
AAGACAATAGCAGGCATGCTGGGGATGCGGTGGGCTCTATGGCTTCTGAGGCGGAAAGAACCAGCTGGGG
CTCTAGGGGGTATCCCC
[124 nt withheld, positions 3168-3291]
C
[91 nt withheld, positions 3293-3383]
A
[49 nt withheld, positions 3385-3433]
CCTTTGACGTTGGAGTCCACGTTCTTT
[37 nt withheld, positions 3461-3497]
ACCCTATCTCGGTCTATTCTTTTGATTTATAAGGGATTTTGCCGATTTCGGCCTATTGGTTAAAAAATGA
GCTGATTTAACAAAAATTTAACGCGAATTAATTCTGTGGAATGTGTGTCAGTTAGGGTGTGGAAAGTCCC
CAGGCTCCCCAGCAGGCAGAAGTATGCAAAGCATGCATCTCAATTAGTCAGCAACCAGGTGTGGAAAGTC
CCCAGGCTCCCCAGCAGGCAGAAGTATGCAAAGCATGCATCTCAATTAGTCAGCAACCATAGTCCCGCCC
CTAACTCCGCCCATCCCGCCCCTAACTCCGCCCAGTTCCGCCCATTCTCCGCCCCATGGCTGACTAATTT
TTTTTATTTATGCAGAGGCCGAGGCCGCCTCTGCCTCTGAGCTATTCCAGAAGTAGTGAGGAGGCTTTTT
TGGAGGCCTAGGCTTTTGCAAAAAGCTCCCGGGAGCTTGTATATCCATTTTCGGATCTGATCAAGAGACA
GGATGAGGATCGTTTCGCATGATTGAACAAGATGGATTGCACGCAGGTTCTCCGGCCGCTTGGGTGGAGA
GGCTATTCGGCTATGACTGGGCACAACAGACAATCGGCTGCTCTGATGCCGCCGTGTTCCGGCTGTCAGC
GCAGGGGCGCCCGGTTCTTTTTGTCAAGACCGACCTGTCCGGTGCCCTGAATGAACTGCAGGACGAGGCA
GCGCGGCTATCGTGGCTGGCCACGACGGGCGTTCCTTGCGCAGCTGTGCTCGACGTTGTCACTGAAGCGG
GAAGGGACTGGCTGCTATTGGGCGAAGTGCCGGGGCAGGATCTCCTGTCATCTCACCTTGCTCCTGCCGA
GAAAGTATCCATCATGGCTGATGCAATGCGGCGGCTGCATACGCTTGATCCGGCTACCTGCCCATTCGAC
CACCAAGCGAAACATCGCATCGAGCGAGCACGTACTCGGATGGAAGCCGGTCTTGTCGATCAGGATGATC
TGGACGAAGAGCATCAGGGGCTCGCGCCAGCCGAACTGTTCGCCAGGCTCAAGGCGCGCATGCCCGACGG
CGAGGATCTCGTCGTGACCCATGGCGATGCCTGCTTGCCGAATATCATGGTGGAAAATGGCCGCTTTTCT
GGATTCATCGACTGTGGCCGGCTGGGTGTGGCGGACCGCTATCAGGACATAGCGTTGGCTACCCGTGATA
TTGCTGAAGAGCTTGGCGGCGAATGGGCTGACCGCTTCCTCGTGCTTTACGGTATCGCCGCTCCCGATTC
GCAGCGCATCGCCTTCTATCGCCTTCTTGACGAGTTCTTCTGAGCGGGACTCTGGGGTTCGAAATGACCG
ACCAAGCGACGCCCAACCTGCCATCACGAGATTTCGATTCCACCGCCGCCTTCTATGAAAGGTTGGGCTT
CGGAATCGTTTTCCGGGACGCCGGCTGGATGATCCTCCAGCGCGGGGATCTCATGCTGGAGTTCTTCGCC
CACCCCAACTTGTTTATTGCAGCTTATAATGGTTACAAATAAAGCAATAGCATCACAAATTTCACAAATA
AAGCATTTTTTTCACTGCATTCTAGTTGTGGTTTGTCCAAACTCATCAATGTATCTTATCATGTCTGTAT
ACCGTCGACCTCTAGCTAGAGCTTGGCGTAATCATGGTCATAGCTGTTTCCTGTGTGAAATTGTTATCCG
CTCACAATTCCACACAACATACGAGCCGGAAGCATAAAGTGTAAAGCCTGGGGTGCCTAATGAGTGAGCT
AACTCACATTAATTGCGTTGCGCTCACTGCCCGCTTTCCAGTCGGGAAACCTGTCGTGCCAGCTGCATTA
ATGAATCGGCCAACGCGCGGGGAGAGGCGGTTTGCGTATTGGGCGCTCTTCCGCTTCCTCGCTCACTGAC
TCGCTGCGCTCGGTCGTTCGGCTGCGGCGAGCGGTATCAGCTCACTCAAAGGCGGTAATACGGTTATCCA
CAGAATCAGGGGATAACGCAGGAAAGAACATGTGAGCAAAAGGCCAGCAAAAGGCCAGGAACCGTAAAAA
GGCCGCGTTGCTGGCGTTTTTCCATAGGCTCCGCCCCCCTGACGAGCATCACAAAAATCGACGCTCAAGT
CAGAGGTGGCGAAACCCGACAGGACTATAAAGATACCAGGCGTTTCCCCCTGGAAGCTCCCTCGTGCGCT
CTCCTGTTCCGACCCTGCCGCTTACCGGATACCTGTCCGCCTTTCTCCCTTCGGGAAGCGTGGCGCTTTC
TCATAGCTCACGCTGTAGGTATCTCAGTTCGGTGTAGGTCGTTCGCTCCAAGCTGGGCTGTGTGCACGAA
CCCCCCGTTCAGCCCGACCGCTGCGCCTTATCCGGTAACTATCGTCTTGAGTCCAACCCGGTAAGACACG
ACTTATCGCCACTGGCAGCAGCCACTGGTAACAGGATTAGCAGAGCGAGGTATGTAGGCGGTGCTACAGA
GTTCTTGAAGTGGTGGCCTAACTACGGCTACACTAGAAGAACAGTATTTGGTATCTGCGCTCTGCTGAAG
CCAGTTACCTTCGGAAAAAGAGTTGGTAGCTCTTGATCCGGCAAACAAACCACCGCTGGTAGCGGTGGTT
TTTTTGTTTGCAAGCAGCAGATTACGCGCAGAAAAAAAGGATCTCAAGAAGATCCTTTGATCTTTTCTAC
GGGGTCTGACGCTCAGTGGAACGAAAACTCACGTTAAGGGATTTTGGTCATGAGATTATCAAAAAGGATC
TTCACCTAGATCCTTTTAAATTAAAAATGAAGTTTTAAATCAATCTAAAGTATATATGAGTAAACTTGGT
CTGACAGTTACCAATGCTTAATCAGTGAGGCACCTATCTCAGCGATCTGTCTATTTCGTTCATCCATAGT
TGCCTGACTCCCCGTCGTGTAGATAACTACGATACGGGAGGGCTTACCATCTGGCCCCAGTGCTGCAATG
ATACCGCGAGACCCACGCTCACCGGCTCCAGATTTATCAGCAATAAACCAGCCAGCCGGAAGGGCCGAGC
GCAGAAGTGGTCCTGCAACTTTATCCGCCTCCATCCAGTCTATTAATTGTTGCCGGGAAGCTAGAGTAAG
TAGTTCGCCAGTTAATAGTTTGCGCAACGTTGTTGCCATTGCTACAGGCATCGTGGTGTCACGCTCGTCG
TTTGGTATGGCTTCATTCAGCTCCGGTTCCCAACGATCAAGGCGAGTTACATGATCCCCCATGTTGTGCA
AAAAAGCGGTTAGCTCCTTCGGTCCTCCGATCGTTGTCAGAAGTAAGTTGGCCGCAGTGTTATCACTCAT
GGTTATGGCAGCACTGCATAATTCTCTTACTGTCATGCCATCCGTAAGATGCTTTTCTGTGACTGGTGAG
TACTCAACCAAGTCATTCTGAGAATAGTGTATGCGGCGACCGAGTTGCTCTTGCCCGGCGTCAATACGGG
ATAATACCGCGCCACATAGCAGAACTTTAAAAGTGCTCATCATTGGAAAACGTTCTTCGGGGCGAAAACT
CTCAAGGATCTTACCGCTGTTGAGATCCAGTTCGATGTAACCCACTCGTGCACCCAACTGATCTTCAGCA
TCTTTTACTTTCACCAGCGTTTCTGGGTGAGCAAAAACAGGAAGGCAAAATGCCGCAAAAAAGGGAATAA
GGGCGACACGGAAATGTTGAATACTCATACTCTTCCTTTTTCAATATTATTGAAGCATTTATCAGGGTTA
TTGTCTCATGAGCGGATACATATTTGAATGTATTTAGAAAAATAAACAAATAGGGGTTCCGCGCACATTT
CCCCGAAAAGTGCCACCTGACGTCGACGGATCGGGAGATCTCCCGATCCCCTATGGTGCACTCTCAGTAC
AATCTGCTCTGATGCCGCATAGTTAAGCCAGTATCTGCTCCCTGCTTGTGTGTTGGAGGTCGCTGAGTAG
TGCGCGAGCAAAATTTAAGCTACAACAAGGCAAGGCTTGACCGACAATTGCATGAAGAATCTGCTTAGGG
TTAGGCGTTTTGCGCTGCTTCGCGATGTACGGGCCAGATATACGCGTT
