>Addgene plasmid #22670 | pNeo-B.IRES-YFP | addgene partial sequence | sequence record 28526 | 22670 with BGH-rev
CTATAGAATAGGGCCCTCTAGATTACTTGTACAGCTCGTCCATGCCGAGAGTGATCCCGGCGGCGGTCAC
GAACTCCAGCAGGACCATGTGATCGCGCTTCTCGTTGGGGTCTTTGCTCAGGGCGGACTGGTAGCTCAGG
TAGTGGTTGTCGGGCAGCAGCACGGGGCCGTCGCCGATGGGGGTGTTCTGCTGGTAGTGGTCGGCGAGCT
GCACGCCGCCGTCCTCGATGTTGTGGCGGATCTTGAAGTTGGCCTTGATGCCGTTCTTCTGCTTGTCGGC
GGTGATATAGACGTTGTGGCTGTTGTAGTTGTACTCCAGCTTGTGCCCCAGGATGTTGCCGTCCTCCTTG
AAGTCGATGCCCTTCAGCTCGATGCGGTTCACCAGGGTGTCGCCCTCGAACTTCACCTCGGCGCGGGTCT
TGTAGTTGCCGTCGTCCTTGAAGAAGATGGTGCGCTCCTGGACGTAGCCTTCGGGCATGGCGGACTTGAA
GAAGTCGTGCTGCTTCATGTGGTCGGGGTAGCGGGCGAAGCACTGCAGGCCGTAGCCCAGGGTGGTCACG
AGGGTGGGCCAGGGCACGGGCAGCTT
