>Addgene plasmid #22670 | pNeo-B.IRES-YFP | addgene partial sequence | sequence record 28527 | 22670 with CMV-F
AGCTCTCTGGCTNCTAGAGAACCCACTGCTTACTGGCTTATCGAAATTAATACGACTCACTATAGGGAGA
CCCAAGCTTGGTACCGAGCTCGGATCCACCATGGGATCGGCCATTGAACAAGATGGATTGCACGCAGGTT
CTCCGGCCGCTTGGGTGGAGAGGCTATTCGGCTATGACTGGGCACAACAGACAATCGGCTGCTCTGATGC
CGCCGTGTTCCGGCTGTCAGCGCAGGGGCGCCCGGTTCTTTTTGTCAAGACCGACCTGTCCGGTGCCCTG
AATGAACTGCAGGACGAGGCAGCGCGGCTATCGTGGCTGGCCACGACGGGCGTTCCTTGCGCAGCTGTGC
TCGACGTTGTCACTGAAGCGGGAAGGGACTGGCTGCTATTGGGCGAAGTGCCGGGGCAGGATCTCCTGTC
ATCTCACCTTGCTCCTGCCGAGAAAGTATCCATCATGGCTGATGCAATGCGGCGGCTGCATACGCTTGAT
CCGGCTACCTGCCCATTCGACCACCAAGCGAAACATCGCATCGAGCGAGCACGTACTCGGATGGAAGCCG
GTCTTGTCGATCAGGATGATCTGGACGAAGAGCATCAGGGGCTCGCGCCAGCCGAACTGTTCGCCAGGCT
CAAGGCGCGCATGCCCGACGGCGATGATCTCGN
